Features (pLannotate 1.2.2; 22 found; start..end, strand, type, name):
     12..440     +  rep_origin     f1 ori (sequence partly withheld): f1 bacteriophage origin of replication; arrow indicates direction of (+) strand synthesis
    493..550     +  promoter       AmpR promoter (fragment): bla
    559..1374    -  CDS            KanR: aminoglycoside phosphotransferase; aph(3')-Ia; confers resistance to kanamycin in bacteria or G418 (Geneticin®) in eukaryotes
   1496..2084    +  rep_origin     ori: high-copy-number ColE1/pMB1/pBR322/pUC origin of replication
   2270..2409    -  misc_feature   bom: basis of mobility region from pBR322
   2511..2702    -  CDS            rop: Rop protein, which maintains plasmids at low copy number; rop
   2719..3099    +  CDS            YPB1_ECOLX: Protein predicted: Swiss-Prot protein existence level 4. From Escherichia coli.
   3171..3462    -  CDS            TcR (fragment): tetracycline efflux protein; tet; confers resistance to tetracycline
   3477..3498    -  protein_bind   CAP binding site: CAP binding activates transcription in the presence of cAMP. E. coli catabolite activator protein
   3511..4593    -  CDS            lacI: lac repressor; lacI; The lac repressor binds to the lac operator to inhibit transcription in E. coli. This inhibition can be relieved by adding lactose or isopropyl-β-D-thiogalactopyranoside (IPTG).
   4594..4671    -  promoter       lacI promoter: lacI
   4679..4958    -  CDS            TcR (fragment): tetracycline efflux protein; tet; confers resistance to tetracycline
   4980..4998    +  promoter       T7 promoter: promoter for bacteriophage T7 RNA polymerase
   4999..5023    +  protein_bind   lac operator: The lac repressor binds to the lac operator to inhibit transcription in E. coli. This inhibition can be relieved by adding lactose or isopropyl-β-D-thiogalactopyranoside (IPTG). lac repressor encoded by lacI
   5038..5060    +  RBS            RBS: efficient ribosome binding site from bacteriophage T7 gene 10 (Olins and Rangwala, 1989)
   5079..5095    +  CDS            capTEV™ (fragment): composite tag for in vivo biotinylation, TEV protease cleavage, and 6xHis tagging
   5106..5123    +  CDS            thrombin site: thrombin recognition and cleavage site
   5130..5147    +  CDS            7xHis (fragment): 6xHis affinity tag
   5175..8834    +  CDS            EIF5B: IF2P_HUMAN - Also known as IF2, KIAA0741. Experimental evidence at protein level: Swiss-Prot protein existence level 1. Plays a role in translation initiation. Translational GTPase that catalyzes the joining of the 40S and 60S subunits to form the 80S initiation complex with the initiator methionine-tRNA in the P-site base paired to the start codon. GTP binding and hydrolysis induces conformational changes in the enzyme that renders it active for productive interactions with the ribosome. The release of the enzyme after formation of the initiation complex is a prerequisite to form elongation-c
   8853..8870    +  CDS            9xHis (fragment): 9xHis affinity tag
   8880..8929    +  CDS            SET1 (fragment): solubility-enhancement tag derived from T7 phage gene 10B
   8937..8984    +  terminator     T7 terminator: transcription terminator for bacteriophage T7 RNA polymerase
>Addgene plasmid | pET28-H12TEV-hEIF5B-1~1220(FL) Sequencing Result | analyzer sequence | sequence record 415910
TGGCGAATGGG
[124 nt withheld, positions 12-135]
C
[91 nt withheld, positions 137-227]
A
[49 nt withheld, positions 229-277]
CCTTTGACGTTGGAGTCCACGTTCTTT
[37 nt withheld, positions 305-341]
ACCCTATCTCGGTCTATTCTTTTGATTTATAAGGGATTTTGCCGATTTCGGCCTATTGGTTAAAAAATGA
GCTGATTTAACAAAAATTTAACGCGAATTTTAACAAAATATTAACGCTTACAATTTAGGTGGCACTTTTC
GGGGAAATGTGCGCGGAACCCCTATTTGTTTATTTTTCTAAATACATTCAAATATGTATCCGCTCATGAA
TTAATTCTTAGAAAAACTCATCGAGCATCAAATGAAACTGCAATTTATTCATATCAGGATTATCAATACC
ATATTTTTGAAAAAGCCGTTTCTGTAATGAAGGAGAAAACTCACCGAGGCAGTTCCATAGGATGGCAAGA
TCCTGGTATCGGTCTGCGATTCCGACTCGTCCAACATCAATACAACCTATTAATTTCCCCTCGTCAAAAA
TAAGGTTATCAAGTGAGAAATCACCATGAGTGACGACTGAATCCGGTGAGAATGGCAAAAGTTTATGCAT
TTCTTTCCAGACTTGTTCAACAGGCCAGCCATTACGCTCGTCATCAAAATCACTCGCATCAACCAAACCG
TTATTCATTCGTGATTGCGCCTGAGCGAGACGAAATACGCGATCGCTGTTAAAAGGACAATTACAAACAG
GAATCGAATGCAACCGGCGCAGGAACACTGCCAGCGCATCAACAATATTTTCACCTGAATCAGGATATTC
TTCTAATACCTGGAATGCTGTTTTCCCGGGGATCGCAGTGGTGAGTAACCATGCATCATCAGGAGTACGG
ATAAAATGCTTGATGGTCGGAAGAGGCATAAATTCCGTCAGCCAGTTTAGTCTGACCATCTCATCTGTAA
CATCATTGGCAACGCTACCTTTGCCATGTTTCAGAAACAACTCTGGCGCATCGGGCTTCCCATACAATCG
ATAGATTGTCGCACCTGATTGCCCGACATTATCGCGAGCCCATTTATACCCATATAAATCAGCATCCATG
TTGGAATTTAATCGCGGCCTAGAGCAAGACGTTTCCCGTTGAATATGGCTCATAACACCCCTTGTATTAC
TGTTTATGTAAGCAGACAGTTTTATTGTTCATGACCAAAATCCCTTAACGTGAGTTTTCGTTCCACTGAG
CGTCAGACCCCGTAGAAAAGATCAAAGGATCTTCTTGAGATCCTTTTTTTCTGCGCGTAATCTGCTGCTT
GCAAACAAAAAAACCACCGCTACCAGCGGTGGTTTGTTTGCCGGATCAAGAGCTACCAACTCTTTTTCCG
AAGGTAACTGGCTTCAGCAGAGCGCAGATACCAAATACTGTCCTTCTAGTGTAGCCGTAGTTAGGCCACC
ACTTCAAGAACTCTGTAGCACCGCCTACATACCTCGCTCTGCTAATCCTGTTACCAGTGGCTGCTGCCAG
TGGCGATAAGTCGTGTCTTACCGGGTTGGACTCAAGACGATAGTTACCGGATAAGGCGCAGCGGTCGGGC
TGAACGGGGGGTTCGTGCACACAGCCCAGCTTGGAGCGAACGACCTACACCGAACTGAGATACCTACAGC
GTGAGCTATGAGAAAGCGCCACGCTTCCCGAAGGGAGAAAGGCGGACAGGTATCCGGTAAGCGGCAGGGT
CGGAACAGGAGAGCGCACGAGGGAGCTTCCAGGGGGAAACGCCTGGTATCTTTATAGTCCTGTCGGGTTT
CGCCACCTCTGACTTGAGCGTCGATTTTTGTGATGCTCGTCAGGGGGGCGGAGCCTATGGAAAAACGCCA
GCAACGCGGCCTTTTTACGGTTCCTGGCCTTTTGCTGGCCTTTTGCTCACATGTTCTTTCCTGCGTTATC
CCCTGATTCTGTGGATAACCGTATTACCGCCTTTGAGTGAGCTGATACCGCTCGCCGCAGCCGAACGACC
GAGCGCAGCGAGTCAGTGAGCGAGGAAGCGGAAGAGCGCCTGATGCGGTATTTTCTCCTTACGCATCTGT
GCGGTATTTCACACCGCAATGGTGCACTCTCAGTACAATCTGCTCTGATGCCGCATAGTTAAGCCAGTAT
ACACTCCGCTATCGCTACGTGACTGGGTCATGGCTGCGCCCCGACACCCGCCAACACCCGCTGACGCGCC
CTGACGGGCTTGTCTGCTCCCGGCATCCGCTTACAGACAAGCTGTGACCGTCTCCGGGAGCTGCATGTGT
CAGAGGTTTTCACCGTCATCACCGAAACGCGCGAGGCAGCTGCGGTAAAGCTCATCAGCGTGGTCGTGAA
GCGATTCACAGATGTCTGCCTGTTCATCCGCGTCCAGCTCGTTGAGTTTCTCCAGAAGCGTTAATGTCTG
GCTTCTGATAAAGCGGGCCATGTTAAGGGCGGTTTTTTCCTGTTTGGTCACTGATGCCTCCGTGTAAGGG
GGATTTCTGTTCATGGGGGTAATGATACCGATGAAACGAGAGAGGATGCTCACGATACGGGTTACTGATG
ATGAACATGCCCGGTTACTGGAACGTTGTGAGGGTAAACAACTGGCGGTATGGATGCGGCGGGACCAGAG
AAAAATCACTCAGGGTCAATGCCAGCGCTTCGTTAATACAGATGTAGGTGTTCCACAGGGTAGCCAGCAG
CATCCTGCGATGCAGATCCGGAACATAATGGTGCAGGGCGCTGACTTCCGCGTTTCCAGACTTTACGAAA
CACGGAAACCGAAGACCATTCATGTTGTTGCTCAGGTCGCAGACGTTTTGCAGCAGCAGTCGCTTCACGT
TCGCTCGCGTATCGGTGATTCATTCTGCTAACCAGTAAGGCAACCCCGCCAGCCTAGCCGGGTCCTCAAC
GACAGGAGCACGATCATGCGCACCCGTGGGGCCGCCATGCCGGCGATAATGGCCTGCTTCTCGCCGAAAC
GTTTGGTGGCGGGACCAGTGACGAAGGCTTGAGCGAGGGCGTGCAAGATTCCGAATACCGCAAGCGACAG
GCCGATCATCGTCGCGCTCCAGCGAAAGCGGTCCTCGCCGAAAATGACCCAGAGCGCTGCCGGCACCTGT
CCTACGAGTTGCATGATAAAGAAGACAGTCATAAGTGCGGCGACGATAGTCATGCCCCGCGCCCACCGGA
AGGAGCTGACTGGGTTGAAGGCTCTCAAGGGCATCGGTCGAGATCCCGGTGCCTAATGAGTGAGCTAACT
TACATTAATTGCGTTGCGCTCACTGCCCGCTTTCCAGTCGGGAAACCTGTCGTGCCAGCTGCATTAATGA
ATCGGCCAACGCGCGGGGAGAGGCGGTTTGCGTATTGGGCGCCAGGGTGGTTTTTCTTTTCACCAGTGAG
ACGGGCAACAGCTGATTGCCCTTCACCGCCTGGCCCTGAGAGAGTTGCAGCAAGCGGTCCACGCTGGTTT
GCCCCAGCAGGCGAAAATCCTGTTTGATGGTGGTTAACGGCGGGATATAACATGAGCTGTCTTCGGTATC
GTCGTATCCCACTACCGAGATATCCGCACCAACGCGCAGCCCGGACTCGGTAATGGCGCGCATTGCGCCC
AGCGCCATCTGATCGTTGGCAACCAGCATCGCAGTGGGAACGATGCCCTCATTCAGCATTTGCATGGTTT
GTTGAAAACCGGACATGGCACTCCAGTCGCCTTCCCGTTCCGCTATCGGCTGAATTTGATTGCGAGTGAG
ATATTTATGCCAGCCAGCCAGACGCAGACGCGCCGAGACAGAACTTAATGGGCCCGCTAACAGCGCGATT
TGCTGGTGACCCAATGCGACCAGATGCTCCACGCCCAGTCGCGTACCGTCTTCATGGGAGAAAATAATAC
TGTTGATGGGTGTCTGGTCAGAGACATCAAGAAATAACGCCGGAACATTAGTGCAGGCAGCTTCCACAGC
AATGGCATCCTGGTCATCCAGCGGATAGTTAATGATCAGCCCACTGACGCGTTGCGCGAGAAGATTGTGC
ACCGCCGCTTTACAGGCTTCGACGCCGCTTCGTTCTACCATCGACACCACCACGCTGGCACCCAGTTGAT
CGGCGCGAGATTTAATCGCCGCGACAATTTGCGACGGCGCGTGCAGGGCCAGACTGGAGGTGGCAACGCC
AATCAGCAACGACTGTTTGCCCGCCAGTTGTTGTGCCACGCGGTTGGGAATGTAATTCAGCTCCGCCATC
GCCGCTTCCACTTTTTCCCGCGTTTTCGCAGAAACGTGGCTGGCCTGGTTCACCACGCGGGAAACGGTCT
GATAAGAGACACCGGCATACTCTGCGACATCGTATAACGTTACTGGTTTCACATTCACCACCCTGAATTG
ACTCTCTTCCGGGCGCTATCATGCCATACCGCGAAAGGTTTTGCGCCATTCGATGGTGTCCGGGATCTCG
ACGCTCTCCCTTATGCGACTCCTGCATTAGGAAGCAGCCCAGTAGTAGGTTGAGGCCGTTGAGCACCGCC
GCCGCAAGGAATGGTGCATGCAAGGAGATGGCGCCCAACAGTCCCCCGGCCACGGGGCCTGCCACCATAC
CCACGCCGAAACAAGCGCTCATGAGCCCGAAGTGGCGAGCCCGATCTTCCCCATCGGTGATGTCGGCGAT
ATAGGCGCCAGCAACCGCACCTGTGGCGCCGGTGATGCCGGCCACGATGCGTCCGGCGTAGAGGATCGAG
ATCTCGATCCCGCGAAATTAATACGACTCACTATAGGGGAATTGTGAGCGGATAACAATTCCCCTCTAGA
AATAATTTTGTTTAACTTTAAGAAGGAGATATACCATGGGCAGCAGCCATCATCATCATCATCACAGCAG
CGGCCTGGTGCCGCGCGGCAGCCATATGCATCACCATCACCATCACGAGAACCTGTACTTCCAAGGGGGA
TCCATGGGGAAGAAACAGAAAAACAAGAGCGAAGACAGCACCAAGGATGACATTGATCTTGATGCCTTGG
CTGCAGAAATAGAAGGAGCTGGTGCTGCCAAAGAACAGGAGCCTCAAAAGTCAAAAGGGAAAAAGAAAAA
AGAGAAAAAAAAGCAGGACTTTGATGAAGATGATATCCTGAAAGAACTGGAAGAATTGTCTTTGGAAGCT
CAAGGCATCAAAGCTGACAGAGAAACTGTTGCAGTGAAGCCAACAGAAAACAATGAAGAGGAATTCACCT
CAAAAGATAAAAAAAAGAAAGGACAGAAGGGCAAAAAACAGAGTTTTGATGATAATGATAGCGAAGAATT
GGAAGATAAAGATTCAAAATCAAAAAAGACTGCAAAACCGAAAGTGGAAATGTACTCTGGGAGTGATGAT
GATGATGATTTTAACAAACTTCCTAAAAAAGCTAAAGGGAAAGCTCAAAAATCAAATAAGAAGTGGGATG
GGTCAGAGGAGGATGAGGATAACAGTAAAAAAATTAAAGAGCGTTCAAGAATAAATTCTTCTGGTGAAAG
TGGTGATGAATCAGATGAATTTTTGCAATCTAGAAAAGGACAGAAAAAAAATCAGAAAAACAAGCCAGGT
CCTAACATAGAAAGTGGGAATGAAGATGATGACGCCTCCTTCAAAATTAAGACAGTGGCCCAAAAGAAGG
CAGAAAAGAAGGAGCGCGAGAGAAAAAAGCGAGATGAAGAAAAAGCGAAACTGCGGAAGCTGAAAGAAAA
AGAAGAGTTAGAAACAGGTAAAAAGGATCAGAGTAAACAAAAGGAATCTCAAAGGAAATTTGAAGAAGAA
ACTGTAAAATCCAAAGTGACTGTTGATACTGGAGTAATTCCTGCCTCTGAAGAGAAAGCAGAGACTCCCA
CAGCTGCAGAAGATGACAATGAAGGAGACAAAAAGAAGAAAGATAAGAAGAAAAAGAAAGGAGAAAAGGA
AGAAAAAGAGAAAGAGAAGAAAAAAGGACCTAGCAAAGCCACTGTTAAAGCTATGCAAGAAGCTCTGGCT
AAGCTTAAAGAGGAAGAAGAAAGACAGAAGAGAGAAGAGGAAGAACGTATAAAACGGCTTGAAGAATTAG
AAGCCAAGCGTAAAGAAGAGGAACGATTGGAACAAGAAAAAAGAGAAAGGAAAAAGCAAAAAGAAAAAGA
AAGAAAAGAACGCTTGAAAAAAGAAGGGAAACTTTTAACTAAATCCCAGAGAGAAGCCAGAGCCAGAGCC
GAAGCTACTCTTAAACTGCTACAAGCTCAGGGTGTTGAAGTGCCATCAAAAAACTCTTTGCCAAAGAAGA
GGCCAATTTATGAAGATAAAAAGAGGAAAAAAATACCACAGCAGCTAGAAAGTAAAGAAGTGTCTGAATC
AATGGAATTATGTGCTGCTGTAGAAGTTATGGAACAAGGAGTACCAGAAAAGGAAGAGACACCACCTCCT
GTTGAACCAGAAGAAGAAGAAGATACTGAGGATGCTGGATTGGATGATTGGGAAGCTATGGCCAGTGATG
AGGAGACAGAAAAAGTAGAAGGAAACACAGTTCATATAGAAGTAAAAGAAAACCCTGAAGAGGAGGAGGA
GGAGGAAGAAGAGGAAGAAGAAGATGAAGAAAGTGAAGAAGAGGAGGAAGAGGAGGGAGAAAGTGAAGGC
AGTGAAGGTGATGAGGAAGATGAAAAGGTGTCAGATGAGAAGGATTCAGGGAAGACATTAGATAAAAAGC
CAAGTAAAGAAATGAGCTCAGATTCTGAATATGACTCTGATGATGATCGGACTAAAGAAGAAAGGGCTTA
TGACAAAGCAAAACGGAGGATTGAGAAACGGCGACTTGAACATAGTAAAAATGTAAACACCGAAAAGCTA
AGAGCCCCTATTATCTGCGTACTTGGGCATGTGGACACAGGGAAGACAAAAATTCTAGATAAGCTCCGTC
ACACACATGTACAAGACGGTGAAGCAGGTGGTATCACACAACAAATTGGGGCCACCAATGTTCCTCTTGA
AGCTATTAATGAACAGACTAAGATGATTAAAAATTTTGATAGAGAGAATGTACGGATTCCAGGAATGCTA
ATTATTGATACTCCTGGGCATGAATCTTTCAGTAATCTGAGAAATAGAGGAAGCTCTCTTTGTGACATTG
CCATTTTAGTTGTTGATATTATGCATGGTTTGGAGCCCCAGACAATTGAGTCTATCAACCTTCTCAAATC
TAAAAAATGTCCCTTCATTGTTGCACTCAATAAGATTGATAGGTTATATGATTGGAAAAAGAGTCCTGAC
TCTGATGTGGCTGCTACTTTAAAGAAGCAGAAAAAGAATACAAAAGATGAATTTGAGGAGCGAGCAAAGG
CTATTATTGTAGAATTTGCACAGCAGGGTTTGAATGCTGCTTTGTTTTATGAGAATAAAGATCCCCGCAC
TTTTGTGTCTTTGGTACCTACCTCTGCACATACTGGTGATGGCATGGGAAGTCTGATCTACCTTCTTGTA
GAGTTAACTCAGACCATGTTGAGCAAGAGACTTGCACACTGTGAAGAGCTGAGAGCACAGGTGATGGAGG
TTAAAGCTCTCCCGGGGATGGGCACCACTATAGATGTCATCTTGATCAATGGGCGTTTGAAGGAAGGAGA
TACAATCATTGTTCCTGGAGTAGAAGGGCCCATTGTAACTCAGATTCGAGGCCTCCTGTTACCTCCTCCT
ATGAAGGAATTACGAGTGAAGAACCAGTATGAAAAGCATAAAGAAGTAGAAGCAGCTCAGGGGGTAAAGA
TTCTTGGAAAAGACCTGGAGAAAACATTGGCTGGTTTACCCCTCCTTGTGGCTTATAAAGAAGATGAAAT
CCCTGTTCTTAAAGATGAATTGATCCATGAGTTAAAGCAGACACTAAATGCTATCAAATTAGAAGAAAAA
GGAGTCTATGTCCAGGCATCTACACTGGGTTCTTTGGAAGCTCTACTGGAATTTCTGAAAACATCAGAAG
TGCCCTATGCAGGAATTAACATTGGCCCAGTGCATAAAAAAGATGTTATGAAGGCTTCAGTGATGTTGGA
ACATGACCCTCAGTATGCAGTAATTTTGGCCTTCGATGTGAGAATTGAACGAGATGCACAAGAAATGGCT
GATAGTTTAGGAGTTAGAATTTTTAGTGCAGAAATTATTTATCATTTATTTGATGCCTTTACAAAATATA
GACAAGACTACAAGAAACAGAAACAAGAAGAATTTAAGCACATAGCAGTATTTCCCTGCAAGATAAAAAT
CCTCCCTCAGTACATTTTTAATTCTCGAGATCCGATAGTGATGGGGGTGACGGTGGAAGCAGGTCAGGTG
AAACAGGGGACACCCATGTGTGTCCCAAGCAAAAATTTTGTTGACATCGGAATAGTAACAAGTATTGAAA
TAAACCATAAACAAGTGGATGTTGCAAAAAAAGGACAAGAAGTTTGTGTAAAAATAGAACCTATCCCTGG
TGAGTCACCCAAAATGTTTGGAAGACATTTTGAAGCTACAGATATTCTTGTTAGTAAGATCAGCCGGCAG
TCCATTGATGCACTCAAAGACTGGTTCAGAGATGAAATGCAGAAGAGTGACTGGCAGCTTATTGTGGAGC
TGAAGAAAGTATTTGAAATCATCTAAGCGGCCGCACTCGAGCACCACCACCACCACCACTGAGATCCGGC
TGCTAACAAAGCCCGAAAGGAAGCTGAGTTGGCTGCTGCCACCGCTGAGCAATAACTAGCATAACCCCTT
GGGGCCTCTAAACGGGTCTTGAGGGGTTTTTTGCTGAAAGGAGGAACTATATCCGGAT
